Addgene plasmid #173303: RVD-CC8
Purpose: One-step assembly of custom RVD arrays to construct DdCBE, TALE, etc.
Depositing lab: Bin Shen. Depositing organization: Nanjing Medical University. Publication: Precision modeling of mitochondrial diseases in zebrafish via DdCBE-mediated mtDNA base editing. Guo J, Zhang X, Chen X, Sun H, Dai Y, Wang J, Qian X, Tan L, Lou X, Shen B. Cell Discov. 2021 Sep 3;7(1):78. doi: 10.1038/s41421-021-00307-9. PubMed 34480028.
Backbone
  Vector backbone: TetR T vector
  Vector type: Unspecified
Growth in bacteria
  Bacterial resistance: Tetracycline, 10 μg/mL
  Growth temperature: 37°C
  Growth strain: DH5alpha
  Copy number: High Copy
Gene/Insert
  Gene/Insert name: HD-HD dimer RVD at Position8
  Species: Synthetic
  Mutation: no
  Cloning method: Restriction Enzyme; 5′ cloning site Unknown (unknown if destroyed)
Terms and licenses: Academic/Nonprofit Terms; Industry Terms: Not Available to Industry
Depositor comments: RVD is inserted into TA site of TetR T vector
How to cite: RVD-CC8 was a gift from Bin Shen (Addgene plasmid # 173303 ; http://n2t.net/addgene:173303 ; RRID:Addgene_173303)
