[The description below was written by a language model from this plasmid's Addgene catalogue record and pLannotate feature annotations shown in this document.]
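Description:
RVD-CC8 is a small (about 2.6 kb) bacterial module plasmid from a library of building blocks for one-step assembly of custom TALE repeat arrays. It is built on a tetracycline-resistant TA-cloning backbone ("TetR T vector"), and its vector type is otherwise unspecified. It is propagated in E. coli at high copy through a ColE1/pUC-type origin and is selected with tetracycline through the TcR efflux protein gene, which is driven by its native tet promoter. The feature table also picks up a short kanamycin-resistance gene fragment, a T7 promoter and a small RSF origin fragment. These appear to be backbone remnants rather than functional units, and only tetracycline selection is recorded.

The payload is a synthetic dimer of two TALE repeats, each carrying the HD repeat-variable diresidue (RVD), designated for position 8 of an array. HD repeats recognise cytosine, which is consistent with "CC" in the name. According to the depositor, the fragment was inserted at the TA site of the T vector. The automated annotation does not label the insert. It most likely lies in the unannotated stretch between the T7 promoter and the origin, though the record does not confirm this, and the flanking cloning sites are listed as unknown.

The plasmid has no eukaryotic expression elements and serves purely as a donor part. Combined with sister modules encoding other RVD dimers at other positions, it allows an ordered repeat array to be assembled with a chosen DNA-binding specificity. Such arrays are used to build TALE-based tools, notably DdCBE cytosine base editors for mitochondrial DNA. The associated work used DdCBEs to model mitochondrial diseases in zebrafish.
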