Features (pLannotate 1.2.2; 6 found; start..end, strand, type, name):
      1..29      +  promoter       tet promoter: E. coli promoter for tetracycline efflux protein gene
     77..1267    +  CDS            TcR: tetracycline efflux protein; tet; confers resistance to tetracycline
   1365..1439    +  CDS            KanR (fragment): aminoglycoside phosphotransferase; aphA-3; confers resistance to kanamycin
   1442..1460    -  promoter       T7 promoter: promoter for bacteriophage T7 RNA polymerase
   1886..2474    +  rep_origin     ori: high-copy-number ColE1/pMB1/pBR322/pUC origin of replication
   2546..2585    -  rep_origin     RSF ori (fragment): Plasmids containing the RSF 1030 origin of replication can be propagated in E. coli cells that contain additional plasmids with compatible origins.
>Addgene plasmid #173303 | RVD-CC8 | addgene full sequence | sequence record 354990 | Addgene NGS Result
TTGACAGCTTATCATCGATTAGCTTTAATGCGGTAGTTTATCACAGTTAAATTGCTAACGCAGTCAGGCA
CCGTGTATGAAATCTAACAATGCGCTCATCGTCATCCTCGGCACCGTCACCCTGGATGCTGTAGGCATAG
GCTTGGTTATGCCGGTACTGCCGGGCCTCTTGCGGGATATCGTCCATTCCGACAGCATCGCCAGTCACTA
TGGCGTGCTGCTAGCGCTATATGCGTTGATGCAATTTCTATGCGCACCCGTTCTCGGAGCACTGTCCGAC
CGCTTTGGCCGCCGCCCAGTCCTGCTCGCTTCGCTACTTGGAGCCACTATCGACTACGCGATCATGGCGA
CCACACCCGTCCTGTGGATTCTCTACGCCGGACGCATCGTGGCCGGCATCACCGGCGCCACAGGTGCGGT
TGCTGGCGCCTATATCGCCGACATCACCGATGGGGAAGATCGGGCTCGCCACTTCGGGCTCATGAGCGCT
TGTTTCGGCGTGGGTATGGTGGCAGGCCCCGTGGCCGGGGGACTGTTGGGCGCCATCTCCTTACATGCAC
CATTCCTTGCGGCGGCGGTGCTCAACGGCCTCAACCTACTACTGGGCTGCTTCCTAATGCAGGAGTCGCA
TAAGGGAGAGCGCCGACCCATGCCCTTGAGAGCCTTCAACCCAGTCAGCTCCTTCCGGTGGGCGCGGGGC
ATGACTATCGTCGCCGCACTTATGACTGTCTTCTTTATCATGCAACTCGTAGGACAGGTGCCGGCAGCGC
TCTGGGTCATTTTCGGCGAGGACCGCTTTCGCTGGAGCGCGACGATGATCGGCCTGTCGCTTGCGGTATT
CGGAATCTTGCACGCCCTCGCTCAAGCCTTCGTCACTGGTCCCGCCACCAAACGTTTCGGCGAGAAGCAG
GCCATTATCGCCGGCATGGCGGCCGACGCGCTGGGCTACGTCTTGCTGGCGTTCGCGACGCGAGGCTGGA
TGGCCTTCCCCATTATGATTCTTCTCGCTTCCGGCGGCATCGGGATGCCCGCGTTGCAGGCCATGCTGTC
CAGGCAGGTAGATGACGACCATCAGGGACAGCTTCAAGGATCGCTCGCGGCTCTTACCAGCCTAACTTCG
ATCATTGGACCGCTGATCGTCACGGCGATTTATGCCGCCTCGGCGAGCACATGGAACGGGTTGGCATGGA
TTGTAGGCGCCGCCCTATACCTTGTCTGCCTCCCCGCGTTGCGTCGCGGTGCATGGAGCCGGGCCACCTC
GACCTGAATGGAAGCCGGCGGCACCTCGCTAACGGATTCACCACTCCAAGAATTGGAGCCAATCAATTCT
TGCGGAGAACTGTGAATGCGCAAACCAACCCTTGATCGGGGAAGAACAGTATGTCGAGCTATTTTTTGAC
TTACTGGGGATCAAGCCTGATTGGGAGAAAATAAAATATCCCCTATAGTGAGTCGTATTACATGGTCATA
GCTGTTTCCTGGCAGCTCTGGCCCGTGTCTCAAAATCTCTGATGTTACATTGCACAAGATAAAAATATAT
CATCATGCCTCCTCTAGACCAAAGCTGGTCTCGAAGTCATGACGGTGGCAAACAGGCTCTTGAAACCGTC
CAACGCCTTCTACCAGTTCTCTGTCAAGCCCACGGACTAACCCCAGCGCAAGTTGTAGCGATTGCTAGTC
ATGACGGTGGCAAACAGGCTCTTGAAACCGTCCAACGCCTTCTACCAGTTCTCTGTCAAGCCCACGGACT
AACCCCAGCGCAAGTTGTAGCGATTGCTTCCTGAGACCATATCTGGTCGAGCCACCCATGACCAAAATCC
CTTAACGTGAGTTACGCGTCGTTCCACTGAGCGTCAGACCCCGTAGAAAAGATCAAAGGATCTTCTTGAG
ATCCTTTTTTTCTGCGCGTAATCTGCTGCTTGCAAACAAAAAAACCACCGCTACCAGCGGTGGTTTGTTT
GCCGGATCAAGAGCTACCAACTCTTTTTCCGAAGGTAACTGGCTTCAGCAGAGCGCAGATACCAAATACT
GTTCTTCTAGTGTAGCCGTAGTTAGGCCACCACTTCAAGAACTCTGTAGCACCGCCTACATACCTCGCTC
TGCTAATCCTGTTACCAGTGGCTGCTGCCAGTGGCGATAAGTCGTGTCTTACCGGGTTGGACTCAAGACG
ATAGTTACCGGATAAGGCGCAGCGGTCGGGCTGAACGGGGGGTTCGTGCACACAGCCCAGCTTGGAGCGA
ACGACCTACACCGAACTGAGATACCTACAGCGTGAGCTATGAGAAAGCGCCACGCTTCCCGAAGGGAGAA
AGGCGGACAGGTATCCGGTAAGCGGCAGGGTCGGAACAGGAGAGCGCACGAGGGAGCTTCCAGGGGGAAA
CGCCTGGTATCTTTATAGTCCTGTCGGGTTTCGCCACCTCTGACTTGAGCGTCGATTTTTGTGATGCTCG
TCAGGGGGGCGGAGCCTATGGAAAAACGCCAGCAACGCGGCCTTTTTACGGTTCCTGGCCTTTTGCTGGC
CTTTTGCTCACATGTTCTTTCCTGCGTTATCCACAGAATCAGGGGATAACGCAGGAAAGAACATGAATTA
ATTCTCATGT
