>Addgene plasmid #173303 | RVD-CC8 | depositor partial sequence | sequence record 336258 | RVD flanked by two Bsa I sites
GGTCTCGAAGTCATGACGGTGGCAAACAGGCTCTTGAAACCGTCCAACGCCTTCTACCAGTTCTCTGTCA
AGCCCACGGACTAACCCCAGCGCAAGTTGTAGCGATTGCTAGTCATGACGGTGGCAAACAGGCTCTTGAA
ACCGTCCAACGCCTTCTACCAGTTCTCTGTCAAGCCCACGGACTAACCCCAGCGCAAGTTGTAGCGATTG
CTTCCTGAGACC
